>Addgene plasmid #241106 | pDMJ2-SARS-CoV-2-Spike (BA.5-4a) | addgene full sequence | sequence record 486230 | Addgene NGS Result
ATGTTCGTGTTTCTGGTTCTGCTTCCCCTGGTCTCTAGTCAGTGCGTCAACCTTATCACCCGAACACAGA
GTTATACCAATTCCTTTACGAGAGGTGTTTACTATCCCGATAAAGTGTTCCGGAGCAGTGTTCTGCACTC
CACTCAGGACCTCTTCCTGCCCTTCTTTTCAAACGTTACATGGTTTCACGCAATCAGTGGGACTAACGGC
ATCAAGAGGTTCGACAACCCCGTGTTGCCTTTCAACGACGGCGTGTATTTTGCCAGTACCGAAAAGAGCA
ATATCATCCGGGGATGGATCTTCGGCACGACCCTTGATAGTAAGACACAAAGCCTGCTCATAGTGAATAA
TGCAACGAACGTCGTAATCAAGGTGTGCGAGTTCCAGTTTTGCAATGACCCTTTTCTGGACGTGTATTAC
CATAAGAACAATAAATCTTGGAGCGAAAGTGAGTTCCGGGTGTACTCCAGCGCAAATAACTGTACTTTTG
AGTATGTGAGCCAGCCGTTTCTGATGGACCTCGAAGGCAAACAGGGCAATTTCAAAAACCTGCGCGAATT
TGTGTTCAAGAACATCGACGGTTATTTCAAGATCTACTCCAAGCATACCCCTATTAACCTGGGTCGCGAT
CTGCCACAAGGCTTTTCAGCCCTCGAACCTCTCGTGGATTTGCCGATTGGCATAAACATTACCCGCTTCC
AAACATTGCTCGCACTGCATCGGTCTTATCTGACCCCAGGAGACTCATCCAGCGGATGGACTGCCGGGGC
TGCTGCATATTACGTCGGGTACCTGCAGCCGAGGACTTTCCTGCTGAAGTACAATGAGAACGGCACTATT
ACCGACGCTGTTGATTGCGCGCTGGACCCATTGTCTGAAACCAAATGTACACTGAAAAGTTTCACAGTCG
AGAAAGGGATCTATCAGACATCAAATTTCAGGGTTCAGCCCACAGAGAGCATTGTTAGATTCCCCAACAT
CACCAACTTGTGCCCATTCGATGAGGTCTTTAATGCTACCAGGTTCGCCAGCGTGTATGCGTGGAATAGG
AAAAGAATCAGCAATTGCGTGGCCGATTACAGCGTGCTGTACAACTTCGCGCCCTTCTTCGCATTCAAAT
GCTACGGCGTGTCCCCTACCAAGCTCAACGATCTGTGTTTTACTAACGTTTACGCCGATAGCTTCGTGAT
TAGGGGGAATGAGGTAAGCCAAATCGCACCTGGCCAGACCGGAAATATTGCAGACTATAATTACAAGCTT
CCCGATGATTTCACCGGGTGCGTCATCGCGTGGAACTCCAATAAGCTCGATTCAAAAGTGGGAGGTAACT
ATAACTACCGGTACAGGTTGTTTCGAAAGTCCAACCTGAAGCCTTTTGAGCGGGACATTTCAACCGAGAT
TTTCCAGGCCGGAAATAAACCCTGCAACGGGGTCGCAGGGGTGAATTGTTACTTCCCTCTTCGGTCTTAC
GGATTTCGCCCGACATACGGGGTTGGCCACCAGCCATACCGGGTGGTAGTGCTTTCATTTGAGCTGCTTC
ATGCCCCTGCTACAGTTTGTGGCCCTAAGAAGTCTACCAACCTTGTTAAAAATAAGTGCGTGAACTTTAA
TTTCAACGGTCTCACTGGTACTGGAGTTCTCACGGAATCCAACAAGAAATTCTTGCCTTTCCAGCAGTTT
GGCAGGGATATTGCAGACACTACCGACGCCGTCCGAGATCCCCAGACACTGGAGATACTGGACATAACTC
CTTGTTCTTTTGGCGGAGTTTCAGTTATTACCCCCGGTACGAACACCAGTAATCAAGTCGCTGTGCTGTA
CCAGGGCGTAAATTGCACCGAGGTCCCCGTCGCTATTCACGCAGACCAGCTCACTCCAACATGGCGCGTC
TACTCTACTGGAAGTAACGTGTTCCAGACTAGAGCCGGCTGCCTCATTGGAGCCGAGTACGTTAACAATT
CTTATGAATGTGATATCCCGATAGGAGCAGGTATCTGCGCATCTTATCAGACTCAGACAAAGTCCCACAG
AAGAGCTAGGTCAGTGGCGTCCCAGTCCATCATTGCCTATACAATGAGCCTGGGGGCTGAAAACTCCGTG
GCCTATAGCAACAACTCTATAGCTATCCCCACTAATTTTACCATCTCTGTAACCACAGAGATCTTGCCAG
TCTCTATGACAAAAACGTCCGTCGATTGTACGATGTACATCTGCGGGGATAGCACCGAATGCTCCAATCT
TTTGCTGCAGTATGGCAGTTTCTGTACACAGCTGAAACGAGCCCTGACAGGGATTGCGGTGGAACAGGAT
AAGAACACCCAAGAAGTGTTTGCGCAGGTGAAACAGATTTACAAAACCCCACCAATAAAGTATTTTGGTG
GGTTCAATTTCTCTCAAATCCTGCCTGATCCTTCTAAACCTAGCAAACGGAGCTTTATAGAGGATCTGCT
CTTTAATAAGGTCACGCTCGCTGATGCTGGATTTATTAAACAGTATGGCGATTGTCTGGGCGACATTGCT
GCTCGCGATCTGATCTGTGCCCAGAAGTTCAATGGTCTCACGGTACTGCCTCCACTTCTGACCGATGAGA
TGATTGCCCAATATACCAGTGCCCTGCTTGCCGGCACCATTACATCCGGATGGACATTCGGTGCCGGAGC
CGCACTGCAAATCCCCTTTGCAATGCAGATGGCTTATCGCTTTAATGGGATTGGGGTGACTCAGAACGTG
CTGTACGAAAACCAGAAACTGATAGCCAACCAGTTCAATTCCGCTATTGGCAAGATACAGGACTCCCTGA
GCTCCACAGCGTCAGCGCTCGGGAAGCTGCAAGACGTGGTCAATCACAACGCACAGGCCTTGAACACCCT
CGTCAAGCAACTGAGTAGCAAGTTCGGCGCCATAAGCTCAGTGCTGAATGACATCCTTAGTAGACTGGAT
AAAGTCGAGGCCGAAGTACAGATCGACCGGCTGATTACCGGACGATTGCAGTCCCTCCAGACTTACGTCA
CACAGCAGCTGATAAGAGCCGCAGAGATTAGGGCCTCTGCAAATTTGGCTGCTACAAAAATGTCCGAATG
CGTCCTGGGGCAATCAAAGCGCGTAGACTTTTGTGGCAAGGGCTACCACCTGATGTCATTCCCACAATCC
GCCCCACACGGTGTTGTGTTTCTGCATGTTACTTACGTGCCCGCTCAAGAGAAGAATTTTACCACTGCCC
CCGCCATCTGCCATGACGGCAAGGCCCATTTTCCAAGAGAAGGGGTCTTCGTGAGCAATGGAACGCACTG
GTTCGTGACTCAGAGAAACTTTTATGAGCCCCAGATCATTACAACTGACAACACATTTGTATCTGGCAAT
TGTGACGTGGTGATTGGGATAGTGAATAACACCGTGTACGATCCACTGCAACCGGAACTCGACTCTTTCA
AGGAGGAACTGGACAAGTACTTCAAGAATCACACCAGCCCCGATGTGGACCTGGGTGACATCAGTGGAAT
CAACGCTAGCGTAGTGAATATCCAGAAAGAGATCGACAGATTGAACGAAGTCGCCAAGAACCTGAACGAG
TCACTGATTGACCTGCAGGAGTTGGGAAAATACGAGCAGTACATTAAGTGGCCATGGTATATCTGGCTCG
GGTTTATCGCCGGACTCATCGCTATCGTAATGGTGACCATCATGCTTTGTTGTATGACTAGCTGCTGCAG
CTGCCTTAAAGGCTGTTGTAGCTGCGGCTCTTGCTGTAAATAATGATGAGGATCCAGATCTGCTGTGCCT
TCTAGTTGCCAGCCATCTGTTGTTTGCCCCTCCCCCGTGCCTTCCTTGACCCTGGAAGGTGCCACTCCCA
CTGTCCTTTCCTAATAAAATGAGGAAATTGCATCGCATTGTCTGAGTAGGTGTCATTCTATTCTGGGGGG
TGGGGTGGGGCAGGACAGCAAGGGGGAGGATTGGGAAGACAATAGCAGGCATGCTGGGGATGCGGTGGGC
TCTATGGGTACCCAGGTGCTGAAGAATTGACCCGGTTCCTCCTGGGCCAGAAAGAAGCAGGCACATCCCC
TTCTCTGTGACACACCCTGTCCACGCCCCTGGTTCTTAGTTCCAGCCCCACTCATAGGACACTCATAGCT
CAGGAGGGCTCCGCCTTCAATCCCACCCGCTAAAGTACTTGGAGCGGTCTCTCCCTCCCTCATCAGCCCA
CCAAACCAAACCTAGCCTCCAAGAGTGGGAAGAAATTAAAGCAAGATAGGCTATTAAGTGCAGAGGGAGA
GAAAATGCCTCCAACATGTGAGGAAGTAATGAGAGAAATCATAGAATTTTAAGGCCATGATTTAAGGCCA
ATCGGAAAGAACATGTGAGCAAAAGGCCAGCAAAAGGCCAGGAACCGTAAAAAGGCCGCGTTGCTGGCGT
TTTTCCATAGGCTCCGCCCCCCTGACGAGCATCACAAAAATCGACGCTCAAGTCAGAGGTGGCGAAACCC
GACAGGACTATAAAGATACCAGGCGTTTCCCCCTGGAAGCTCCCTCGTGCGCTCTCCTGTTCCGACCCTG
CCGCTTACCGGATACCTGTCCGCCTTTCTCCCTTCGGGAAGCGTGGCGCTTTCTCATAGCTCACGCTGTA
GGTATCTCAGTTCGGTGTAGGTCGTTCGCTCCAAGCTGGGCTGTGTGCACGAACCCCCCGTTCAGCCCGA
CCGCTGCGCCTTATCCGGTAACTATCGTCTTGAGTCCAACCCGGTAAGACACGACTTATCGCCACTGGCA
GCAGCCACTGGTAACAGGATTAGCAGAGCGAGGTATGTAGGCGGTGCTACAGAGTTCTTGAAGTGGTGGC
CTAACTACGGCTACACTAGAAGAACAGTATTTGGTATCTGCGCTCTGCTGAAGCCAGTTACCTTCGGAAA
AAGAGTTGGTAGCTCTTGATCCGGCAAACAAACCACCGCTGGTAGCGGTGGTTTTTTTGTTTGCAAGCAG
CAGATTACGCGCAGAAAAAAAGGATCTCAAGAAGATCCTTTGATCTTTTCTACGGGGTCTGACGCTCAGT
GGAACGAAAACTCACGTTAAGGGATTTTGGTCATGAGATTATCAAAAAGGATCTTCACCTAGATCCTTTT
AAATTAAAAATGAAGTTTTAAATCAATCTAAAGTATATATGAGTAAACTTGGTCTGACAGTTACCAATGC
TTAATCAGTGAGGCACCTATCTCAGCGATCTGTCTATTTCGTTCATCCATAGTTGCCTGACTCCCCGTCG
TGTAGATAACTACGATACGGGAGGGCTTACCATCTGGCCCCAGTGCTGCAATGATACCGCGAGACCCACG
CTCACCGGCTCCAGATTTATCAGCAATAAACCAGCCAGCCGGAAGGGCCGAGCGCAGAAGTGGTCCTGCA
ACTTTATCCGCCTCCATCCAGTCTATTAATTGTTGCCGGGAAGCTAGAGTAAGTAGTTCGCCAGTTAATA
GTTTGCGCAACGTTGTTGCCATTGCTACAGGCATCGTGGTGTCACGCTCGTCGTTTGGTATGGCTTCATT
CAGCTCCGGTTCCCAACGATCAAGGCGAGTTACATGATCCCCCATGTTGTGCAAAAAAGCGGTTAGCTCC
TTCGGTCCTCCGATCGTTGTCAGAAGTAAGTTGGCCGCAGTGTTATCACTCATGGTTATGGCAGCACTGC
ATAATTCTCTTACTGTCATGCCATCCGTAAGATGCTTTTCTGTGACTGGTGAGTACTCAACCAAGTCATT
CTGAGAATAGTGTATGCGGCGACCGAGTTGCTCTTGCCCGGCGTCAATACGGGATAATACCGCGCCACAT
AGCAGAACTTTAAAAGTGCTCATCATTGGAAAACGTTCTTCGGGGCGAAAACTCTCAAGGATCTTACCGC
TGTTGAGATCCAGTTCGATGTAACCCACTCGTGCACCCAACTGATCTTCAGCATCTTTTACTTTCACCAG
CGTTTCTGGGTGAGCAAAAACAGGAAGGCAAAATGCCGCAAAAAAGGGAATAAGGGCGACACGGAAATGT
TGAATACTCATACTCTTCCTTTTTCAATATTATTGAAGCATTTATCAGGGTTATTGTCTCATGAGCGGAT
ACATATTTGAATGTATTTAGAAAAATAAACAAATAGGGGTTCCGCGCACATTTCCCCGAAAAGTGCCACC
TGACGTCCCAATGATTGCACCATATGCGGTGTGAAATACCGCACAGATGCGTAAGGAGAAAATACCGCAT
CAGATTGGCTATTGGCCATTGCATACGTTGTATCCATATCATAATATGTACATTTATATTGGCTCATGTC
CAACATTACCGCCATGTTGACATTGATTATTGACTAGTTATTAATAGTAATCAATTACGGGGTCATTAGT
TCATAGCCCATATATGGAGTTCCGCGTTACATAACTTACGGTAAATGGCCCGCCTGGCTGACCGCCCAAC
GACCCCCGCCCATTGACGTCAATAATGACGTATGTTCCCATAGTAACGCCAATAGGGACTTTCCATTGAC
GTCAATGGGTGGAGTATTTACGGTAAACTGCCCACTTGGCAGTACATCAAGTGTATCATATGCCAAGTAC
GCCCCCTATTGACGTCAATGACGGTAAATGGCCCGCCTGGCATTATGCCCAGTACATGACCTTATGGGAC
TTTCCTACTTGGCAGTACATCTACGTATTAGTCATCGCTATTACCATGGTGATGCGGTTTTGGCAGTACA
TCAATGGGCGTGGATAGCGGTTTGACTCACGGGGATTTCCAAGTCTCCACCCCATTGACGTCAATGGGAG
TTTGTTTTGGCACCAAAATCAACGGGACTTTCCAAAATGTCGTAACAACTCCGCCCCATTGACGCAAATG
GGCGGTAGGCGTGTACGGTGGGAGGTCTATATAAGCAGAGCTCGTTTAGTGAACCGTCAGATCGCCTGGA
GACGCCATCCACGCTGTTTTGACCTCCATAGAAGACACCGGGACCGATCCAGCCTCCATCGGCTCGCATC
TCTCCTTCACGCGCCCGCCGCCCTACCTGAGGCCGCCATCCACGCCGGTTGAGTCGCGTTCTGCCGCCTC
CCGCCTGTGGTGCCTCCTGAACTGCGTCCGCCGTCTAGGTAAGTTTAAAGCTCAGGTCGAGACCGGGCCT
TTGTCCGGCGCTCCCTTGGAGCCTACCTAGACTCAGCCGGCTCTCCACGCTTTGCCTGACCCTGCTTGCT
CAACTCTAGTTAACGGTGGAGGGCAGTGTAGTCTGAGCAGTACTCGTTGCTGCCGCGCGCGCCACCAGAC
ATAATAGCTGACAGACTAACAGACTGTTCCTTTCCATGGGTCTTTTCTGCAGTCACCGTCGTCGACACGT
GTGATCAGATATCGCGGCCGCTCTAGA
Features (pLannotate 1.2.2; 10 found; start..end, strand, type, name):
      1..3750    +  CDS            S: SPIKE_SARS2 - Experimental evidence at protein level: Swiss-Prot protein existence level 1. [Spike glycoprotein]: May down-regulate host tetherin (BST2) by lysosomal degradation, thereby counteracting its antiviral activity. From Severe acute respiratory syndrome coronavirus 2 (2019-nCoV) (SARS-CoV-2).
   3773..3997    +  polyA_signal   bGH poly(A) signal: bovine growth hormone polyadenylation signal
   4412..5000    -  rep_origin     ori: high-copy-number ColE1/pMB1/pBR322/pUC origin of replication
   5171..6031    -  CDS            AmpR: β-lactamase; bla; confers resistance to ampicillin, carbenicillin, and related antibiotics
   6032..6136    -  promoter       AmpR promoter: bla
   6176..6233    +  misc_feature   bom (fragment): basis of mobility region from pBR322
   6319..6698    +  enhancer       CMV enhancer: human cytomegalovirus immediate early enhancer
   6699..6902    +  promoter       CMV promoter: human cytomegalovirus (CMV) immediate early promoter
   6991..7218    +  LTR            5' LTR (truncated) (fragment): truncated 5' long terminal repeat (LTR) from human T-cell leukemia virus (HTLV) type 1
   7222..7332    +  intron         CMV intron (fragment): modified intron A from human cytomegalovirus
