[The description below was written by a language model from this plasmid's Addgene catalogue record and pLannotate feature annotations shown in this document.]
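Description:
pDMJ2-SARS-CoV-2-Spike (BA.5-4a) is a 7,377 bp mammalian expression plasmid built on the pDMJ2 backbone that encodes a variant SARS-CoV-2 spike glycoprotein for producing pseudotyped virus. It is propagated in E. coli as a high-copy plasmid through a ColE1/pUC-type origin and is selected with ampicillin via a β-lactamase gene driven by its own bla promoter. A short fragment of the pBR322 basis-of-mobility region is also annotated. No mammalian selection marker appears in the feature table, consistent with use by transient transfection.

The expression cassette consists of the human cytomegalovirus immediate-early enhancer and promoter, followed by a fragment annotated as a truncated HTLV-1 5' LTR and a fragment of modified CMV intron A. Leader elements of this kind are commonly placed downstream of a promoter to boost transcript processing and expression. These lie directly upstream of the spike open reading frame of about 3.75 kb, and the transcript is terminated by the bovine growth hormone polyadenylation signal. No epitope tag or reporter is annotated.

The insert was made by gene synthesis. Its recorded mutation list combines many substitutions and deletions across the protein, including the 24–26 and 69–70 deletions, numerous receptor-binding-domain changes such as L452R, F486V, N501Y and Y505H, and D614G and P681H. It also lists Y473F, Q493R, T76I and M153S; the "4a" in the name may refer to these, though the record does not explain the designation. Co-expressing this spike with a viral core and reporter genome supplied from other plasmids yields spike-bearing pseudovirus particles. The associated publication concerns computationally designed proteins that mimic antibody immune evasion, suggesting use in entry and neutralisation studies.
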