Addgene plasmid #241106: pDMJ2-SARS-CoV-2-Spike (BA.5-4a)
Purpose: Expresses SARS-CoV-2 spike (BA.5-4a) protein for creating pseudotyped virus
Depositing lab: Jeremy Luban. Depositing organization: University of Massachusetts, Worcester. Publication: Computationally designed proteins mimic antibody immune evasion in viral evolution. Youssef N, Gurev S, Ghantous F, Brock KP, Jaimes JA, Thadani NN, Dauphin A, Sherman AC, Yurkovetskiy L, Soto D, Estanboulieh R, Kotzen B, Notin P, Kollasch AW, Cohen AA, Dross SE, Erasmus J, Fuller DH, Bjorkman PJ, Lemieux JE, Luban J, Seaman MS, Marks DS. Immunity. 2025 May 6:S1074-7613(25)00178-5. doi: 10.1016/j.immuni.2025.04.015. PubMed 40345199.
Backbone
  Vector backbone: pDMJ2
  Vector type: Mammalian Expression
Growth in bacteria
  Bacterial resistance: Ampicillin, 100 μg/mL
  Growth temperature: 37°C
  Growth strain: DH5alpha
  Copy number: High Copy
Gene/Insert
  Gene/Insert name: Spike (BA.5-4a)
  Species: SARS-CoV-2
  Mutation: Y473F,Q493R,T76I,M153S,T19I,L24del,P25del,P26del,A27S,H69del,V70del,G142D,V213G,G339D,S371F,S373P,S375F,T376A,D405N,R408S,K417N,N440K,L452R,S477N,T478K,E484A,F486V,Q498R,N501Y,Y505H,D614G,H655Y,N679K,P681H,N764K,D796Y,Q954H,N969K
  Entrez Gene: S (a.k.a. GU280_gp02, spike glycoprotein)
  Cloning method: Gene Synthesis
Terms and licenses: Academic/Nonprofit Terms; Industry Terms: Not Available to Industry
How to cite: pDMJ2-SARS-CoV-2-Spike (BA.5-4a) was a gift from Jeremy Luban (Addgene plasmid # 241106 ; http://n2t.net/addgene:241106 ; RRID:Addgene_241106)
